>Addgene plasmid #103586 | LSB-hsa-miR-506-5p | depositor full sequence | sequence record 196220 | Full Sequence
AATTGAGGGGATAACGCAGGAAAGAACATGTGAGCAAAAGGCCAGCAAAAGGCCAGGAACCGTAAAAAGG
CCGCGTTGCTGGCGTTTTTCCATAGGCTCCGCCCCCCTGACGAGCATCACAAAAATCGACGCTCAAGTCA
GAGGTGGCGAAACCCGACAGGACTATAAAGATACCAGGCGTTTCCCCCTGGAAGCTCCCTCGTGCGCTCT
CCTGTTCCGACCCTGCCGCTTACCGGATACCTGTCCGCCTTTCTCCCTTCGGGAAGCGTGGCGCTTTCTC
ATAGCTCACGCTGTAGGTATCTCAGTTCGGTGTAGGTCGTTCGCTCCAAGCTGGGCTGTGTGCACGAACC
CCCCGTTCAGCCCGACCGCTGCGCCTTATCCGGTAACTATCGTCTTGAGTCCAACCCGGTAAGACACGAC
TTATCGCCACTGGCAGCAGCCACTGGTAACAGGATTAGCAGAGCGAGGTATGTAGGCGGTGCTACAGAGT
TCTTGAAGTGGTGGCCTAACTACGGCTACACTAGAAGAACAGTATTTGGTATCTGCGCTCTGCTGAAGCC
AGTTACCTTCGGAAAAAGAGTTGGTAGCTCTTGATCCGGCAAACAAACCACCGCTGGTAGCGGTGGTTTT
TTTGTTTGCAAGCAGCAGATTACGCGCAGAAAAAAAGGATCTCAAGAAGATCCTTTGATCTTTTCTACGG
GGTCTGACGCTCAGTGGAACGAAAACTCACGTTAAGGGATTTTGGTCATGAGATTATCAAAAAGGATCTT
CACCTAGATCCTTTTAAATTAAAAATGAAGTTTTAAATCAATCTAAAGTATATATGAGTAAACTTGGTCT
GACAGTTACCAATGCTTAATCAGTGAGGCACCTATCTCAGCGATCTGTCTATTTCGTTCATCCATAGTTG
CCTGACTCCCCGTCGTGTAGATAACTACGATACGGGAGGGCTTACCATCTGGCCCCAGTGCTGCAATGAT
ACCGCGAGAACCACGCTCACCGGCTCCAGATTTATCAGCAATAAACCAGCCAGCCGGAAGGGCCGAGCGC
AGAAGTGGTCCTGCAACTTTATCCGCCTCCATCCAGTCTATTAATTGTTGCCGGGAAGCTAGAGTAAGTA
GTTCGCCAGTTAATAGTTTGCGCAACGTTGTTGCCATTGCTACAGGCATCGTGGTGTCACGCTCGTCGTT
TGGTATGGCTTCATTCAGCTCCGGTTCCCAACGATCAAGGCGAGTTACATGATCCCCCATGTTGTGCAAA
AAAGCGGTTAGCTCCTTCGGTCCTCCGATCGTTGTCAGAAGTAAGTTGGCCGCAGTGTTATCACTCATGG
TTATGGCAGCACTGCATAATTCTCTTACTGTCATGCCATCCGTAAGATGCTTTTCTGTGACTGGTGAGTA
CTCAACCAAGTCATTCTGAGAATAGTGTATGCGGCGACCGAGTTGCTCTTGCCCGGCGTCAATACGGGAT
AATACCGCGCCACATAGCAGAACTTTAAAAGTGCTCATCATTGGAAAACGTTCTTCGGGGCGAAAACTCT
CAAGGATCTTACCGCTGTTGAGATCCAGTTCGATGTAACCCACTCGTGCACCCAACTGATCTTCAGCATC
TTTTACTTTCACCAGCGTTTCTGGGTGAGCAAAAACAGGAAGGCAAAATGCCGCAAAAAAGGGAATAAGG
GCGACACGGAAATGTTGAATACTCATACTCTTCCTTTTTCAATATTATTGAAGCATTTATCAGGGTTATT
GTCTCATGAGCGGATACATATTTGAATGTAGCTCCGAATTTCTCGAGGGCTTGTCGACGACGGCGGTCTC
CGTCGTCAGGATCATGAATTCGACCCGCCTGCCACCATGACCGAGTACAAGCCCACGGTGCGCCTCGCCA
CCCGCGACGACGTCCCCCGGGCCGTACGCACCCTCGCCGCCGCGTTCGCCGACTACCCCGCCACGCGCCA
CACCGTCGACCCGGACCGCCACATCGAGCGGGTCACCGAGCTGCAAGAACTCTTCCTCACGCGCGTCGGG
CTCGACATCGGCAAGGTGTGGGTCGCGGACGACGGCGCCGCGGTGGCGGTCTGGACCACGCCGGAGAGCG
TCGAAGCGGGGGCGGTGTTCGCCGAGATCGGCCCGCGCATGGCCGAGTTGAGCGGTTCCCGGCTGGCCGC
GCAGCAACAGATGGAAGGCCTCCTGGCGCCGCACCGGCCCAAGGAGCCCGCGTGGTTCCTGGCCACCGTC
GGCGTCTCGCCCGACCACCAGGGCAAGGGTCTGGGCAGCGCCGTCGTGCTCCCCGGAGTGGAGGCGGCCG
AGCGCGCCGGGGTGCCCGCCTTCCTGGAGACATCCGCGCCCCGCAACCTCCCCTTCTACGAGCGGCTCGG
CTTCACCGTCACCGCCGACGTCGAGGTGCCCGAAGGACCGCGCACCTGGTGCATGACCCGCAAGCCCGGT
GCCTGATACGCGTGAATTCACTCCTCAGGTGCAGGCTGCCTATCAGAAGGTGGTGGCTGGTGTGGCCAAT
GCCCTGGCTCACAAATACCACTGAGATCTTTTTCCCTCTGCCAAAAATTATGGGGACATCATGAAGCCCC
TTGAGCATCTGACTTCTGGCTAATAAAGGAAATTTATTTTCATTGCAATAGTGTGTTGGAATTTTTTGTG
TCTCTCACTCGGAAGGACATATGGGAGGGCAAATCATTTAAAACATCAGAATGAGTATTTGGTTTAGAGT
TTGGCAACATATGCCCATATGCTGGCTGCCATGAACAAAGGTTGGCTATAAAGAGGTCATCAGTATATGA
AACAGCCCCCTGCTGTCCATTCCTTATTCCATAGAAAAGCCTTGACTTGAGGTTAGATTTTTTTTATATT
TTGTTTTGTGTTATTTTTTTCTTTAACATCCCTAAAATTTTCCTTACATGTTTTACTAGCCAGATTTTTC
CTCCTCTCCTGACTACTCCCAGTCATAGCTGTCCCTCTTCTCTTATGGAGATCCCTCGACCTGCAGCCCA
AGCTTGAATTCTCTAGAATTACCCTGTTATCCCTATGCTTGGTTTACCGAGCTCTTATTGGTTTTCAAAC
TTCATTGACTGTGCCCAACGCGCCTGGGAGCTCACGGGGACAGCCCCCCCCCAAAGCCCCCAGGGATGTA
ATTACGTCCCTCCCCCGCTAGGGGGCAGCAGCGAGCCGCCCGGGGCTCCGCTCCGGTCCGGCGCTCCCCC
CGCATCCCCGAGCCGGCAGCGTGCGGGGACAGCCCGGGCACGGGGAAGGTGGCACGGGATCGCTTTCCTC
TGAACGCTTCTCGCTGCTCTTTGAGCCTGCAGACACCTGGGGGGATACGGGGAAAAAGCTAGGCTGAAAG
ACCGGTTCTTAGAATGACACGCGCCTGGGAGCTCACGGGGACAGCCCCCCCCCAAAGCCCCCAGGGATGT
AATTACGTCCCTCCCCCGCTAGGGGGCAGCAGCGAGCCGCCCGGGGCTCCGCTCCGGTCCGGCGCTCCCC
CCGCATCCCCGAGCCGGCAGCGTGCGGGGACAGCCCGGGCACGGGGAAGGTGGCACGGGATCGCTTTCCT
CTGAACGCTTCTCGCTGCTCTTTGAGCCTGCAGACACCTGGGGGGATACGGGGAAAAAGCTAACTTCTGA
GACGACAACTTTGTATAGAAAAGTTGGCTCCGAATTCGCCCTTGACAGCAGAGATCCAGTTTGGTTAATT
AATTGGCTCCGGTGCCCGTCAGTGGGCAGAGCGCACATCGCCCACAGTCCCCGAGAAGTTGTGGGGAGGG
GTCGGCAATTGAACCGGTGCCTAGAGAAGGTGGCGCGGGGTAAACTGGGAAAGTGATGTCGTGTACTGGC
TCCGCCTTTTTCCCGAGGGTGGGGGAGAACCGTATATAAGTGCAGTAGTCGCCGTGAACGTTCTTTTTCG
CAACGGGTTTGCCGCCAGAACACAGGTAAGTGCCGTGTGTGGTTCCCGCGGGCCTGGCCTCTTTACGGGT
TATGGCCCTTGCGTGCCTTGAATTACTTCCACCTGGCTGCAGTACGTGATTCTTGATCCCGAGCTTCGGG
TTGGAAGTGGGTGGGAGAGTTCGAGGCCTTGCGCTTAAGGAGCCCCTTCGCCTCGTGCTTGAGTTGAGGC
CTGGCCTGGGCGCTGGGGCCGCCGCGTGCGAATCTGGTGGCACCTTCGCGCCTGTCTCGCTGCTTTCGAT
AAGTCTCTAGCCATTTAAAATTTTTGATGACCTGCTGCGACGCTTTTTTTCTGGCAAGATAGTCTTGTAA
ATGCGGGCCAAGATCTGCACACTGGTATTTCGGTTTTTGGGGCCGCGGGCGGCGACGGGGCCCGTGCGTC
CCAGCGCACATGTTCGGCGAGGCGGGGCCTGCGAGCGCGGCCACCGAGAATCGGACGGGGGTAGTCTCAA
GCTGGCCGGCCTGCTCTGGTGCCTGGCCTCGCGCCGCCGTGTATCGCCCCGCCCTGGGCGGCAAGGCTGG
CCCGGTCGGCACCAGTTGCGTGAGCGGAAAGATGGCCGCTTCCCGGCCCTGCTGCAGGGAGCTCAAAATG
GAGGACGCGGCGCTCGGGAGAGCGGGCGGGTGAGTCACCCACACAAAGGAAAAGGGCCTTTCCGTCCTCA
GCCGTCGCTTCATGTGACTCCACGGAGTACCGGGCGCCGTCCAGGCACCTCGATTAGTTCTCGAGCTTTT
GGAGTACGTCGTCTTTAGGTTGGGGGGAGGGGTTTTATGCGATGGAGTTTCCCCACACTGAGTGGGTGGA
GACTGAAGTTAGGCCAGCTTGGCACTTGATGTAATTCTCCTTGGAATTTGCCCTTTTTGAGTTTGGATCT
TGGTTCATTCTCAAGCCTCAGACAGTGGTTCAAAGTTTTTTTCTTCCATTTCAGGTGTCGTGAGAAGGGC
GAATTCGACCCAAGTTTGTACAAAAAAGCAGGCTGGATCCAGGTGCCACCATGGTGAGCGAGCTGATTAA
GGAGAACATGCACATGAAGCTGTACATGGAGGGCACCGTGAACAACCACCACTTCAAGTGCACATCCGAG
GGCGAAGGCAAGCCCTACGAGGGCACCCAGACCATGAGAATCAAGGCGGTCGAGGGCGGCCCTCTCCCCT
TCGCCTTCGACATCCTGGCTACCAGCTTCATGTACGGCAGCAAAACCTTCATCAACCACACCCAGGGCAT
CCCCGACTTCTTTAAGCAGTCCTTCCCCGAGGGCTTCACATGGGAGAGAGTCACCACATACGAAGATGGG
GGCGTGCTGACCGCTACCCAGGACACCAGCCTCCAGGACGGCTGCCTCATCTACAACGTCAAGATCAGAG
GGGTGAACTTCCCATCCAACGGCCCTGTGATGCAGAAGAAAACACTCGGCTGGGAGGCCTCCACCGAGAC
ACTGTACCCCGCTGACGGCGGCCTGGAAGGCAGAGCCGACATGGCCCTGAAGCTCGTGGGCGGGGGCCAC
CTGATCTGCAACCTTAAGACCACATACAGATCCAAGAAACCCGCTAAGAACCTCAAGATGCCCGGCGTCT
ACTATGTGGACAGGAGACTGGAAAGAATCAAGGAGGCCGACAAAGAGACATACGTCGAGCAGCACGAGGT
GGCTGTGGCCAGATACTGCGACCTCCCTAGCAAACTGGGGCACAAACTTAATTGAGAATTCTACCACCCA
GCTTTCTTGTACAAAGTGGTACGTCTCAAGACCAGAGGTCTCTGCTTAAGTTCAATTAAGTAACACCTTC
CTGAATATTAAGTAACACCTTCCTGAATATTAAGTAACACCTTCCTGAATATTAAGTAACACCTTCCTGA
ATACAACCAGAAGAGACCTGTGCTTCACTCCTCAGGTGCAGGCTGCCTATCAGAAGGTGGTGGCTGGTGT
GGCCAATGCCCTGGCTCACAAATACCACTGAGATCTTTTTCCCTCTGCCAAAAATTATGGGGACATCATG
AAGCCCCTTGAGCATCTGACTTCTGGCTAATAAAGGAAATTTATTTTCATTGCAATAGTGTGTTGGAATT
TTTTGTGTCTCTCACTCGGAAGGACATATGGGAGGGCAAATCATTTAAAACATCAGAATGAGTATTTGGT
TTAGAGTTTGGCAACATATGCCCATATGCTGGCTGCCATGAACAAAGGTTGGCTATAAAGAGGTCATCAG
TATATGAAACAGCCCCCTGCTGTCCATTCCTTATTCCATAGAAAAGCCTTGACTTGAGGTTAGATTTTTT
TTATATTTTGTTTTGTGTTATTTTTTTCTTTAACATCCCTAAAATTTTCCTTACATGTTTTACTAGCCAG
ATTTTTCCTCCTCTCCTGACTACTCCCAGTCATAGCTGTCCCTCTTCTCTTATGGAGATCCCGAGCGGTG
CGTTTTTATGCTTGTAGTATTGTATAATGTTTTTAAGATCCAAGCTTCTGACCTCTTCTCTTCCTCCCAC
AGGGCCTCGAGACAATTGCATCGATGGTACCAGTGAAAGTCTGCAATGAATTCGAGTTGGCGCGCCTGTC
ATTCTAAATCTCTCTTTCAGCCTAAAGCTTTTTCCCCGTATCCCCCCAGGTGTCTGCAGGCTCAAAGAGC
AGCGAGAAGCGTTCAGAGGAAAGCGATCCCGTGCCACCTTCCCCGTGCCCGGGCTGTCCCCGCACGCTGC
CGGCTCGGGGATGCGGGGGGAGCGCCGGACCGGAGCGGAGCCCCGGGCGGCTCGCTGCTGCCCCCTAGCG
GGGGAGGGACGTAATTACATCCCTGGGGGCTTTGGGAGGGGGCTGTCCCCGTGAGCTCCCAGGCGCGCCT
GTCATTCTAAATCTCTCTTTCAGCCTAAAGCTTTTTCCCCGTATCCCCCCAGGTGTCTGCAGGCTCAAAG
AGCAGCGAGAAGCGTTCAGAGGAAAGCGATCCCGTGCCACCTTCCCCGTGCCCGGGCTGTCCCCGCACGC
TGCCGGCTCGGGGATGCGGGGGGAGCGCCGGACCGGAGCGGAGCCCCGGGCGGCTCGCTGCTGCCCCCTA
GCGGGGGAGGGACGTAATTACATCCCTGGGGGCTTTGGGGGGGGGCTGTCCCCGTGAGCTCCCAGGCGCG
CCAACTCGGTACCGTATCGATGTCGACGTTAACGCTAGTGATATCAACTTTGTATAGAAAAGTTGGCTCC
GAATTCGCCCTTGACAGCAGAGATCCAGTTTGGTTAATTAATTGGCTCCGGTGCCCGTCAGTGGGCAGAG
CGCACATCGCCCACAGTCCCCGAGAAGTTGTGGGGAGGGGTCGGCAATTGAACCGGTGCCTAGAGAAGGT
GGCGCGGGGTAAACTGGGAAAGTGATGTCGTGTACTGGCTCCGCCTTTTTCCCGAGGGTGGGGGAGAACC
GTATATAAGTGCAGTAGTCGCCGTGAACGTTCTTTTTCGCAACGGGTTTGCCGCCAGAACACAGGTAAGT
GCCGTGTGTGGTTCCCGCGGGCCTGGCCTCTTTACGGGTTATGGCCCTTGCGTGCCTTGAATTACTTCCA
CCTGGCTGCAGTACGTGATTCTTGATCCCGAGCTTCGGGTTGGAAGTGGGTGGGAGAGTTCGAGGCCTTG
CGCTTAAGGAGCCCCTTCGCCTCGTGCTTGAGTTGAGGCCTGGCCTGGGCGCTGGGGCCGCCGCGTGCGA
ATCTGGTGGCACCTTCGCGCCTGTCTCGCTGCTTTCGATAAGTCTCTAGCCATTTAAAATTTTTGATGAC
CTGCTGCGACGCTTTTTTTCTGGCAAGATAGTCTTGTAAATGCGGGCCAAGATCTGCACACTGGTATTTC
GGTTTTTGGGGCCGCGGGCGGCGACGGGGCCCGTGCGTCCCAGCGCACATGTTCGGCGAGGCGGGGCCTG
CGAGCGCGGCCACCGAGAATCGGACGGGGGTAGTCTCAAGCTGGCCGGCCTGCTCTGGTGCCTGGCCTCG
CGCCGCCGTGTATCGCCCCGCCCTGGGCGGCAAGGCTGGCCCGGTCGGCACCAGTTGCGTGAGCGGAAAG
ATGGCCGCTTCCCGGCCCTGCTGCAGGGAGCTCAAAATGGAGGACGCGGCGCTCGGGAGAGCGGGCGGGT
GAGTCACCCACACAAAGGAAAAGGGCCTTTCCGTCCTCAGCCGTCGCTTCATGTGACTCCACGGAGTACC
GGGCGCCGTCCAGGCACCTCGATTAGTTCTCGAGCTTTTGGAGTACGTCGTCTTTAGGTTGGGGGGAGGG
GTTTTATGCGATGGAGTTTCCCCACACTGAGTGGGTGGAGACTGAAGTTAGGCCAGCTTGGCACTTGATG
TAATTCTCCTTGGAATTTGCCCTTTTTGAGTTTGGATCTTGGTTCATTCTCAAGCCTCAGACAGTGGTTC
AAAGTTTTTTTCTTCCATTTCAGGTGTCGTGAGAAGGGCGAATTCGACCCAAGTTTGTACAAAAAAGCAG
GCTCGCCACCATGGTGAGCAAGGGCGAGGAGCTGTTCACCGGGGTGGTGCCCATCCTGGTCGAGCTGGAC
GGCGACGTAAACGGCCACAAGTTCAGCGTGAGGGGCGAGGGCGAGGGCGATGCCACCAACGGCAAGCTGA
CCCTGAAGTTCATCTGCACCACCGGCAAGCTGCCCGTGCCCTGGCCCACCCTCGTGACCACCCTGAGCCA
CGGCGTGCAGTGCTTCGCCCGCTACCCCGACCACATGAAGCAGCACGACTTCTTCAAGTCCGCCATGCCC
GAAGGCTACGTCCAGGAGCGCACCATCTTCTTCAAGGACGACGGCACCTACAAGACCCGCGCCGAGGTGA
AGTTCGAGGGCGACACCCTAGTGAACCGCATCGAGCTGAAGGGCGTCGACTTCAAGGAGGACGGCAACAT
CCTGGGGCACAAGCTGGAGTACAACTTCAACAGCCACAACATCTATATCATGGCCGTCAAGCAGAAGAAC
GGCATCAAGGTGAACTTCAAGATCCGCCACAACGTGGAGGACGGCAGCGTGCAGCTCGCCGACCACTACC
AGCAGAACACCCCCATCGGCGACGGCCCCGTGCTGCTGCCCGACAGCCACTACCTGAGCACCCAGTCCGT
GCTGAGCAAAGACCCCAACGAGAAGCGCGATCACATGGTCCTGCTGGAGTTCCGCACCGCCGCCGGGATC
ACTCTCGGCATGGACGAGCTGTACAAGTAATACCACCCAGCTTTCTTGTACAAAGTGGTACGCGTGAATT
CACTCCTCAGGTGCAGGCTGCCTATCAGAAGGTGGTGGCTGGTGTGGCCAATGCCCTGGCTCACAAATAC
CACTGAGATCTTTTTCCCTCTGCCAAAAATTATGGGGACATCATGAAGCCCCTTGAGCATCTGACTTCTG
GCTAATAAAGGAAATTTATTTTCATTGCAATAGTGTGTTGGAATTTTTTGTGTCTCTCACTCGGAAGGAC
ATATGGGAGGGCAAATCATTTAAAACATCAGAATGAGTATTTGGTTTAGAGTTTGGCAACATATGCCCAT
ATGCTGGCTGCCATGAACAAAGGTTGGCTATAAAGAGGTCATCAGTATATGAAACAGCCCCCTGCTGTCC
ATTCCTTATTCCATAGAAAAGCCTTGACTTGAGGTTAGATTTTTTTTATATTTTGTTTTGTGTTATTTTT
TTCTTTAACATCCCTAAAATTTTCCTTACATGTTTTACTAGCCAGATTTTTCCTCCTCTCCTGACTACTC
CCAGTCATAGCTGTCCCTCTTCTCTTATGGAGATCCCTCGACCTGCAGCCCAAGCTTGGCGTAATCATGG
TCATAGCTGTTTCCTGTGTGAAATTGTTATCCGCTCACAATTCCACACAACATACGAGCCGGAAGCATAA
AGTGTAAAGCCTGGGGTGCCTAATGAGTGAGCTAACTCACATTAATTGCGTTGCGCTCACTGCCCGCTTT
CCAGTCGGGAAACCTGTCGTGCCAGCGGATCGACAGTACTAAGCTTGGTCTAATACCCAATCTCTCGTCT
TATCCAGATGTTTTATACGCCTCTGGCCCGTGTCTCAAAATCTCTGATGTTACATTGCACAAGATAAAAT
AATATCATCATGAACAATAAAACTGTCTGCTTACATAAACAGTAATACAAGGGGTGTTATGAGCCATATT
CAACGGGAAACGTCGAGGCCGCGATTAAATTCCAACATGGATGCTGATTTATATGGGTATAAATGGGCTC
GCGATAATGTCGGGCAATCAGGTGCGACAATCTATCGCTTGTATGGGAAGCCCGATGCGCCAGAGTTGTT
TCTGAAACATGGCAAAGGTAGCGTTGCCAATGATGTTACAGATGAGATGGTCAGACTAAACTGGCTGACG
GAATTTATGCCTCTTCCGACCATCAAGCATTTTATCCGTACTCCTGATGATGCATGGTTACTCACCACTG
CGATCCCCGGAAAAACAGCATTCCAGGTATTAGAAGAATATCCTGATTCAGGTGAAAATATTGTTGATGC
GCTGGCAGTGTTCCTGCGCCGGTTGCATTCGATTCCTGTTTGTAATTGTCCTTTTAACAGCGATCGCGTA
TTTCGTCTCGCTCAGGCGCAATCACGAATGAATAACGGTTTGGTTGATGCGAGTGATTTTGATGACGAGC
GTAATGGCTGGCCTGTTGAACAAGTCTGGAAAGAAATGCATAAACTTTTGCCATTCTCACCGGATTCAGT
CGTCACTCATGGTGATTTCTCACTTGATAACCTTATTTTTGACGAGGGGAAATTAATAGGTTGTATTGAT
GTTGGACGAGTCGGAATCGCAGACCGATACCAGGATCTTGCCATCCTATGGAACTGCCTCGGTGAGTTTT
CTCCTTCATTACAGAAACGGCTTTTTCAAAAATATGGTATTGATAATCCTGATATGAATAAATTGCAGTT
TCATTTGATGCTCGATGAGTTTTTCTAATCAGAATTGGTTAATTGGTTGTAACACTGGCAGAGCATTACG
CTGACTTGACGGGACGGCGCAAGCTCATGACCAAAATCCCTTAACGTGAGTTACGCGTCGTTCCACTGAG
CGTCAGAGGTATCACTAGTATTACAGAGGTAAGTTATAACAGTCGCCTAACCC
Features (pLannotate 1.2.2; 28 found; start..end, strand, type, name):
     87..675     -  rep_origin     ori: high-copy-number ColE1/pMB1/pBR322/pUC origin of replication
    846..1706    -  CDS            AmpR: β-lactamase; bla; confers resistance to ampicillin, carbenicillin, and related antibiotics
   1707..1778    -  promoter       AmpR promoter: bla
   1857..2456    +  CDS            PuroR: puromycin N-acetyltransferase; pac from Streptomyces alboniger; confers resistance to puromycin
   2461..2541    +  CDS            HBB (fragment): HBB_PONPY - Experimental evidence at transcript level: Swiss-Prot protein existence level 2. Involved in oxygen transport from the lung to the various peripheral tissues. From Pongo pygmaeus (Bornean orangutan).
   2612..2667    +  polyA_signal   β-globin poly(A) signal: rabbit β-globin polyadenylation signal (Gil and Proudfoot, 1987)
   3646..3666    +  protein_bind   attB4: mutant version of attB; core recombination site for the Gateway® BP reaction BP Clonase™
   3734..3945    +  promoter       EF-1α core promoter: core promoter for human elongation factor EF-1α
   3946..4884    +  intron         EF-1α intron A: intron upstream of the start codon of human EF-1α
   4911..4931    +  protein_bind   attB1: mutant version of attB; core recombination site for the Gateway® BP reaction BP Clonase™
   4951..5646    +  CDS            mKate2: mKate2 is a basic (constitutively fluorescent) red fluorescent protein published in 2009, derived from Entacmaea quadricolor. It is reported to be a rapidly-maturing monomer with moderate acid sensitivity.
   5666..5690    -  protein_bind   attB2: mutant version of attB; recombination site for the Gateway® BP reaction BP Clonase™
   5834..5908    +  CDS            HBB (fragment): HBB_PONPY - Experimental evidence at transcript level: Swiss-Prot protein existence level 2. Involved in oxygen transport from the lung to the various peripheral tissues. From Pongo pygmaeus (Bornean orangutan).
   5979..6034    +  polyA_signal   β-globin poly(A) signal: rabbit β-globin polyadenylation signal (Gil and Proudfoot, 1987)
   6418..6443    +  misc_feature   SA: splice acceptor site
   7115..7135    +  protein_bind   attB4: mutant version of attB; core recombination site for the Gateway® BP reaction BP Clonase™
   7203..7414    +  promoter       EF-1α core promoter: core promoter for human elongation factor EF-1α
   7415..8353    +  intron         EF-1α intron A: intron upstream of the start codon of human EF-1α
   8380..8400    +  protein_bind   attB1: mutant version of attB; core recombination site for the Gateway® BP reaction BP Clonase™
   8411..9127    +  CDS            EBFP2: EBFP2 is a basic (constitutively fluorescent) blue fluorescent protein published in 2007, derived from Aequorea victoria. It is reported to be a rapidly-maturing monomer with moderate acid sensitivity.
   9135..9159    -  protein_bind   attB2: mutant version of attB; recombination site for the Gateway® BP reaction BP Clonase™
   9163..9243    +  CDS            HBB (fragment): HBB_PONPY - Experimental evidence at transcript level: Swiss-Prot protein existence level 2. Involved in oxygen transport from the lung to the various peripheral tissues. From Pongo pygmaeus (Bornean orangutan).
   9314..9369    +  polyA_signal   β-globin poly(A) signal: rabbit β-globin polyadenylation signal (Gil and Proudfoot, 1987)
   9752..9774    -  protein_bind   lac operator (fragment): The lac repressor binds to the lac operator to inhibit transcription in E. coli. This inhibition can be relieved by adding lactose or isopropyl-β-D-thiogalactopyranoside (IPTG). lac repressor encoded by lacI
   9778..9808    -  promoter       lac promoter: promoter for the E. coli lac operon
   9823..9844    -  protein_bind   CAP binding site: CAP binding activates transcription in the presence of cAMP. E. coli catabolite activator protein
   9857..9896    -  CDS            lacI (fragment): lac repressor; lacI; The lac repressor binds to the lac operator to inhibit transcription in E. coli. This inhibition can be relieved by adding lactose or isopropyl-β-D-thiogalactopyranoside (IPTG).
  10069..10878   +  CDS            KanR: aminoglycoside phosphotransferase; aph(3')-Ia; confers resistance to kanamycin in bacteria or G418 (Geneticin®) in eukaryotes
