[The description below was written by a language model from this plasmid's Addgene catalogue record and pLannotate feature annotations shown in this document.]
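Description:
LSB-hsa-miR-506-5p is a mammalian expression and synthetic-biology plasmid of about 11 kb, built on the Low Sensor Backbone (LSB). It acts as a two-colour fluorescent sensor of microRNA activity. In E. coli it replicates from a high-copy ColE1/pUC-type origin and carries both β-lactamase (AmpR) and an aph(3')-Ia kanamycin resistance gene, so it is maintained under dual ampicillin and kanamycin selection. A puromycin N-acetyltransferase coding sequence followed by a rabbit β-globin poly(A) signal provides puromycin selection in mammalian cells, although the feature table does not annotate a promoter for it.

The payload consists of two parallel transcription units in the same orientation. Each is driven by the human EF-1α core promoter with its intron A, is flanked by Gateway attB4/attB1/attB2 scars left from assembly, and ends in a β-globin 3' region and poly(A) signal. The first unit expresses the red fluorescent protein mKate2. According to the catalogue entry, it carries a target site for human miR-506-5p in its 3' UTR, though that site is not annotated in the feature table. The second unit expresses the blue protein EBFP2 without the target and serves as an internal reference for delivery and expression. When miR-506-5p is active in transfected cells, the mKate2 transcript is repressed, so a drop in mKate2 relative to EBFP2 fluorescence reports miRNA activity.

The depositor notes that the repeated poly(A) elements make the plasmid inherently unstable. They also report small discrepancies between the deposited sequence and the physical plasmid, including short insertions flanking the puromycin coding region that do not impair selection.
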