Addgene plasmid #103586: LSB-hsa-miR-506-5p
Purpose: Used to sense miRNA activity using fluorescence based tools. hsa-miR-506-5p target in 3' UTR of of mKate. miRNA activity can be measured by the repression of mKate2 relative to EBFP2 fluorescent proteins . Plasmid is inherently unstable; please see Depositor Comments
Depositing lab: Ron Weiss. Depositing organization: Massachusetts Institute of Technology. Publication: A mixed antagonistic/synergistic miRNA repression model enables accurate predictions of multi-input miRNA sensor activity. Gam JJ, Babb J, Weiss R. Nat Commun. 2018 Jun 22;9(1):2430. doi: 10.1038/s41467-018-04575-0. PubMed 29934631.
Backbone
  Vector backbone: Low Sensor Backbone (LSB)
  Vector type: Mammalian Expression, Synthetic Biology
Growth in bacteria
  Bacterial resistance: Ampicillin and Kanamycin, 100 & 50 μg/mL
  Growth temperature: 30°C
  Growth strain: NEB Stable
  Copy number: High Copy
Gene/Insert
  Gene/Insert name: hsa-miR-506-5p target
  Species: H. sapiens (human)
  Entrez Gene: MIR506 (a.k.a. MIRN506, hsa-mir-506, mir-506)
  Promoter: EF-1a
  Cloning method: Gibson Cloning
Terms and licenses: Academic/Nonprofit Terms; Industry Terms: Not Available to Industry
Depositor comments: Please note that this plasmid is inherently unstable due to a repeating poly A element. We recommend performing a diagnostic digest on multiple colonies upon receipt. The depositors would like to note the presence of several discrepancies between the depositor sequence and physical plasmid sequence. In particular, the sequences upstream and downstream of the puromycin coding region have 10 bp insertions which do not affect the ability to perform puromycin selection. The sequences for those regions within the physical plasmids are as follows: Upstream of Puro: GAATTCGACCGCCTGTCTCAAGGTGCCACC; Downstream of Puro: GCTTTGAGACTACGCGTGAATTCACTCCTC. Please contact if you are interested in this plasmid prior to placing an order.
How to cite: LSB-hsa-miR-506-5p was a gift from Ron Weiss (Addgene plasmid # 103586 ; http://n2t.net/addgene:103586 ; RRID:Addgene_103586)
