>Addgene plasmid #103586 | LSB-hsa-miR-506-5p | depositor partial sequence | sequence record 196221 | hsa-miR-506-5p target
TTAAGTAACACCTTCCTGAATA
